Addgene plasmid #178400: pOME0176
Purpose: Expresses KSHV ORF39 gM tagged
Depositing lab: Dirk Dittmer. Depositing organization: University of North Carolina at Chapel Hill. Publication: Novel modulators of p53-signaling encoded by unknown genes of emerging viruses. Alzhanova D, Corcoran K, Bailey AG, Long K, Taft-Benz S, Graham RL, Broussard GS, Heise M, Neumann G, Halfmann P, Kawaoka Y, Baric RS, Damania B, Dittmer DP. PLoS Pathog. 2021 Jan 7;17(1):e1009033. doi: 10.1371/journal.ppat.1009033. eCollection 2021 Jan. PubMed 33411764.
Backbone
  Vector backbone: pDEST47
  Backbone size w/o insert (bp): 7780
  Vector type: Mammalian Expression
Growth in bacteria
  Bacterial resistance: Ampicillin, 100 μg/mL
  Growth temperature: 37°C
  Growth strain: DH5alpha
  Copy number: High Copy
Gene/Insert
  Gene/Insert name: KSHV ORF 39
  Species: Kaposi's sarcoma-associated herpesvirus
  Insert size (bp): 1547
  Tag / fusion protein: 3xFLAG (C terminal on insert)
  Cloning method: Unknown
  Sequencing primers: 5′ T7 promoter
Terms and licenses: Academic/Nonprofit Terms; Industry Terms: Not Available to Industry
Depositor comments: Sequences and further information can be found at https://www.med.unc.edu/orfeome/downloads/pome
How to cite: pOME0176 was a gift from Dirk Dittmer (Addgene plasmid # 178400 ; http://n2t.net/addgene:178400 ; RRID:Addgene_178400)
