[The description below was written by a language model from this plasmid's Addgene catalogue record and pLannotate feature annotations shown in this document.]
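Description:
pOME0176 is a mammalian expression plasmid carrying ORF39 of Kaposi's sarcoma-associated herpesvirus, which encodes envelope glycoprotein M (gM), with a C-terminal 3xFLAG epitope tag. The catalogue lists the backbone as pDEST47, a Gateway destination vector. The sequenced plasmid is 6,909 nt, smaller than the stated empty-backbone size, which would fit replacement of the destination cassette by the insert, although the cloning method is recorded as unknown. It is maintained in E. coli through a high-copy ColE1/pUC-type origin and selected with ampicillin via the AmpR (β-lactamase) gene. An f1 origin is also present.

The viral insert is driven by the human CMV immediate-early enhancer and promoter and terminated by the bovine growth hormone polyadenylation signal. A T7 promoter lies just upstream of the insert and serves as the sequencing primer site, and an SP6 promoter lies downstream in the reverse orientation. The annotation identifies the gM coding sequence, followed by a short stretch matching the neighbouring KSHV terminase subunit TRM2, and then the 3xFLAG sequence. This suggests the cloned 1,547 bp segment extends past the annotated gM reading frame, but the record does not explain how this region relates to the tagged product. A separate SV40 early promoter drives a neomycin phosphotransferase gene with an SV40 poly(A) signal, which would allow G418 selection of transfected mammalian cells. The short HIV-1 LTR, ble and lacI matches are small fragments detected by automated annotation and probably not functional elements.

The plasmid belongs to a viral ORFeome collection associated with a study of viral genes that modulate p53 signalling. It is suited to transient or stable expression of FLAG-detectable gM in mammalian cells.
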