Features (pLannotate 1.2.2; 23 found; start..end, strand, type, name):
     28..80      -  misc_feature   bom (fragment): basis of mobility region from pBR322
    235..614     +  enhancer       CMV enhancer: human cytomegalovirus immediate early enhancer
    615..818     +  promoter       CMV promoter: human cytomegalovirus (CMV) immediate early promoter
    814..847     +  LTR            5' LTR (truncated) (fragment): truncated 5' long terminal repeat (LTR) from HIV-1
    863..881     +  promoter       T7 promoter: promoter for bacteriophage T7 RNA polymerase
    907..2106    +  CDS            gM: GM_HHV8P - Also known as ORF39. Experimental evidence at protein level: Swiss-Prot protein existence level 1. Envelope glycoprotein important for virion assembly and egress. Plays a role in the correct incorporation of gH-gL into virion membrane. Directs the glycoprotein N (gN) to the host trans-Golgi network. From Human herpesvirus 8 type P (isolate GK18) (HHV-8) (Kaposi's sarcoma-associated herpesvirus).
   2110..2349    +  CDS            TRM2: TRM2_HHV8P - Protein inferred from homology: Swiss-Prot protein existence level 3. Component of the molecular motor that translocates viral genomic DNA in empty capsid during DNA packaging. Forms a tripartite terminase complex together with TRM1 and TRM3 in the host cytoplasm. Once the complex reaches the host nucleus, it interacts with the capsid portal vertex. This portal forms a ring in which genomic DNA is translocated into the capsid. From Human herpesvirus 8 type P (isolate GK18) (HHV-8) (Kaposi's sarcoma-associated herpesvirus).
   2350..2415    +  CDS            3xFLAG: three tandem FLAG® epitope tags, followed by an enterokinase cleavage site
   2462..2480    -  promoter       SP6 promoter: promoter for bacteriophage SP6 RNA polymerase
   2506..2730    +  polyA_signal   bGH poly(A) signal: bovine growth hormone polyadenylation signal
   2734..2755    +  promoter       SV40 promoter (fragment): SV40 enhancer and early promoter
   2776..3204    +  rep_origin     f1 ori (sequence partly withheld): f1 bacteriophage origin of replication; arrow indicates direction of (+) strand synthesis
   3218..3547    +  promoter       SV40 promoter: SV40 enhancer and early promoter
   3614..4405    +  CDS            neo: KKA2_KLEPN - Also known as kan, nptII. Experimental evidence at protein level: Swiss-Prot protein existence level 1. Resistance to kanamycin, neomycin, paromomycin, ribostamycin, butirosin and gentamicin B. From Klebsiella pneumoniae.
   4429..4587    +  CDS            ble (fragment): BLE_KLEPN - Experimental evidence at protein level: Swiss-Prot protein existence level 1. Binding protein with a strong affinity to the bleomycin family of antibiotics. Binds to CL990; an antimitotic-antibiotic compound. From Klebsiella pneumoniae.
   4582..4703    +  polyA_signal   SV40 poly(A) signal: SV40 polyadenylation signal
   4776..4792    -  protein_bind   lac operator: The lac repressor binds to the lac operator to inhibit transcription in E. coli. This inhibition can be relieved by adding lactose or isopropyl-β-D-thiogalactopyranoside (IPTG). lac repressor encoded by lacI
   4800..4830    -  promoter       lac promoter: promoter for the E. coli lac operon
   4845..4866    -  protein_bind   CAP binding site: CAP binding activates transcription in the presence of cAMP. E. coli catabolite activator protein
   4879..4971    -  CDS            lacI (fragment): lac repressor; lacI; The lac repressor binds to the lac operator to inhibit transcription in E. coli. This inhibition can be relieved by adding lactose or isopropyl-β-D-thiogalactopyranoside (IPTG).
   5154..5742    -  rep_origin     ori: high-copy-number ColE1/pMB1/pBR322/pUC origin of replication
   5913..6773    -  CDS            AmpR: β-lactamase; bla; confers resistance to ampicillin, carbenicillin, and related antibiotics
   6774..6878    -  promoter       AmpR promoter: bla
>Addgene plasmid #178400 | pOME0176 | addgene full sequence | sequence record 351502 | Addgene NGS Result
GACGGATCGGGAGATCTCCCGATCCCCTATGGTGCACTCTCAGTACAATCTGCTCTGATGCCGCATAGTT
AAGCCAGTATCTGCTCCCTGCTTGTGTGTTGGAGGTCGCTGAGTAGTGCGCGAGCAAAATTTAAGCTACA
ACAAGGCAAGGCTTGACCGACAATTGCATGAAGAATCTGCTTAGGGTTAGGCGTTTTGCGCTGCTTCGCG
ATGTACGGGCCAGATATACGCGTTGACATTGATTATTGACTAGTTATTAATAGTAATCAATTACGGGGTC
ATTAGTTCATAGCCCATATATGGAGTTCCGCGTTACATAACTTACGGTAAATGGCCCGCCTGGCTGACCG
CCCAACGACCCCCGCCCATTGACGTCAATAATGACGTATGTTCCCATAGTAACGCCAATAGGGACTTTCC
ATTGACGTCAATGGGTGGAGTATTTACGGTAAACTGCCCACTTGGCAGTACATCAAGTGTATCATATGCC
AAGTACGCCCCCTATTGACGTCAATGACGGTAAATGGCCCGCCTGGCATTATGCCCAGTACATGACCTTA
TGGGACTTTCCTACTTGGCAGTACATCTACGTATTAGTCATCGCTATTACCATGGTGATGCGGTTTTGGC
AGTACATCAATGGGCGTGGATAGCGGTTTGACTCACGGGGATTTCCAAGTCTCCACCCCATTGACGTCAA
TGGGAGTTTGTTTTGGCACCAAAATCAACGGGACTTTCCAAAATGTCGTAACAACTCCGCCCCATTGACG
CAAATGGGCGGTAGGCGTGTACGGTGGGAGGTCTATATAAGCAGAGCTCTCTGGCTAACTAGAGAACCCA
CTGCTTACTGGCTTATCGAAATTAATACGACTCACTATAGGGAGACCCAAGCTTGGTACCGCCACCATGC
GCGCTTCAAAGAGCGACCGTTTTCTCATGTCCTCCTGGGTCAAGCTGTTGTTTGTGGCTGTAATTATGTA
CATTTGCTCTGCAGTCGTGCCCATGGCCGCCACGTACGAGGGCCTTGGTTTCCCCTGCTACTTCAACAAT
CTGGTAAACTACAGCGCGCTAAACCTCACGGTGCGCAACTCAGCGAAGCACCTCACCCCGACCCTGTTTT
TAGAGAAACCAGAGATGCTGGTGTACATATTCTGGACTTTTATCGTGGACGGCATTGCCATAGTATACTA
CTGTCTCGCGGCGGTGGCCGTATATCGGGCCAAGCATGTTCACGCCACTACCATGATGAGCATGCAATCC
TGGATAGCGCTACTTGGATCACATAGCGTGCTTTATGTCGCCATCTTAAGGATGTGGAGCATGCAACTGT
TTATCCATGTTCTGTCATATAAACACGTACTTATGGCAGCCTTTGTCTACTGCATTCATTTTTGCATATC
CTTTGCCCACATCCAGTCACTGATAACATGTAACTCCGCCCAGTGGGAAATACCTCTCCTGGAACAGCAC
GTACCTGATAATACCATGATGGAGTCACTGCTGACTCGGTGGAAACCGGTCTGCGTCAACCTGTACCTAT
CAACAACCGCCTTGGAAATGCTGCTGTTTTCATTGAGCACCATGATGGCCGTTGGTAACAGCTTTTACGT
GCTCGTGTCAGACGCCATTTTTGGTGCGGTGAACATGTTCCTAGCCTTGACGGTCGTGTGGTACATAAAC
ACGGAATTTTTCCTGGTAAAGTTTATGAGACGGCAGGTAGGCTTTTACGTGGGAGTATTCGTGGGTTATC
TGATTCTACTGCTGCCTGTCATCAGGTATGAAAACGCGTTCGTGCAGGCTAATCTCCACTACATAGTGGC
TATCAATATCTCCTGTATCCCTATACTGTGCATCCTAGCCATCGTTATACGCGTTATAAGGAGCGACTGG
GGACTCTGTACGCCGAGTGCGGCATACATGCCTCTGGCGACGTCGGCGCCGACGGTCGATAGAACTCCGA
CTGTTCACCAGAAACCGCCGCCCCTCCCAGCAAAGACCAGAGCCCGCGCCAAAGTGAAGGACATCTCGAC
GCCCGCCCCGAGGACCCAATACCAGTCCGACCATGAAAGTGACAGTGAAATCGACGAAACGCAAATGATA
TTCATTTAGATGGAGTACGCGTCTGACCAGCTTCTGCCTCGTGACATGCAAATTTTATTTCCCACGATCT
ATTGTAGATTGAACGCCATCAACTACTGTCAGTATTTAAAAACCTTTCTCGTCCAGCGGGCACAGCCTGC
AGCCTGCGATCATACTCTGGTGTTGGAGAGCAAGGTGGACACGGTAAGGCAGGTCCTGCGCAAGATCGTG
AGCACGGACGCCGTATTCTCCGAGGCGCGGGCACGGCCCGACTACAAAGACCATGACGGTGATTATAAAG
ATCATGATATCGATTACAAGGATGACGATGACAAGTAGTAACTCGAGGCGGCCGCTCGAGCATGCATCTA
GAGGGCCCTATTCTATAGTGTCACCTAAATGCTAGAGCTCGCTGATCAGCCTCGACTGTGCCTTCTAGTT
GCCAGCCATCTGTTGTTTGCCCCTCCCCCGTGCCTTCCTTGACCCTGGAAGGTGCCACTCCCACTGTCCT
TTCCTAATAAAATGAGGAAATTGCATCGCATTGTCTGAGTAGGTGTCATTCTATTCTGGGGGGTGGGGTG
GGGCAGGACAGCAAGGGGGAGGATTGGGAAGACAATAGCAGGCATGCTGGGGATGCGGTGGGCTCTATGG
CTTCTGAGGCGGAAAGAACCAGCTGGGGCTCTAGGGGGTATCCCC
[124 nt withheld, positions 2776-2899]
C
[91 nt withheld, positions 2901-2991]
A
[49 nt withheld, positions 2993-3041]
CCTTTGACGTTGGAGTCCACGTTCTTT
[37 nt withheld, positions 3069-3105]
ACCCTATCTCGGTCTATTCTTTTGATTTATAAGGGATTTTGCCGATTTCGGCCTATTGGTTAAAAAATGA
GCTGATTTAACAAAAATTTAACGCGAATTAATTCTGTGGAATGTGTGTCAGTTAGGGTGTGGAAAGTCCC
CAGGCTCCCCAGCAGGCAGAAGTATGCAAAGCATGCATCTCAATTAGTCAGCAACCAGGTGTGGAAAGTC
CCCAGGCTCCCCAGCAGGCAGAAGTATGCAAAGCATGCATCTCAATTAGTCAGCAACCATAGTCCCGCCC
CTAACTCCGCCCATCCCGCCCCTAACTCCGCCCAGTTCCGCCCATTCTCCGCCCCATGGCTGACTAATTT
TTTTTATTTATGCAGAGGCCGAGGCCGCCTCTGCCTCTGAGCTATTCCAGAAGTAGTGAGGAGGCTTTTT
TGGAGGCCTAGGCTTTTGCAAAAAGCTCCCGGGAGCTTGTATATCCATTTTCGGATCTGATCAAGAGACA
GGATGAGGATCGTTTCGCATGATTGAACAAGATGGATTGCACGCAGGTTCTCCGGCCGCTTGGGTGGAGA
GGCTATTCGGCTATGACTGGGCACAACAGACAATCGGCTGCTCTGATGCCGCCGTGTTCCGGCTGTCAGC
GCAGGGGCGCCCGGTTCTTTTTGTCAAGACCGACCTGTCCGGTGCCCTGAATGAACTGCAGGACGAGGCA
GCGCGGCTATCGTGGCTGGCCACGACGGGCGTTCCTTGCGCAGCTGTGCTCGACGTTGTCACTGAAGCGG
GAAGGGACTGGCTGCTATTGGGCGAAGTGCCGGGGCAGGATCTCCTGTCATCTCACCTTGCTCCTGCCGA
GAAAGTATCCATCATGGCTGATGCAATGCGGCGGCTGCATACGCTTGATCCGGCTACCTGCCCATTCGAC
CACCAAGCGAAACATCGCATCGAGCGAGCACGTACTCGGATGGAAGCCGGTCTTGTCGATCAGGATGATC
TGGACGAAGAGCATCAGGGGCTCGCGCCAGCCGAACTGTTCGCCAGGCTCAAGGCGCGCATGCCCGACGG
CGAGGATCTCGTCGTGACCCATGGCGATGCCTGCTTGCCGAATATCATGGTGGAAAATGGCCGCTTTTCT
GGATTCATCGACTGTGGCCGGCTGGGTGTGGCGGACCGCTATCAGGACATAGCGTTGGCTACCCGTGATA
TTGCTGAAGAGCTTGGCGGCGAATGGGCTGACCGCTTCCTCGTGCTTTACGGTATCGCCGCTCCCGATTC
GCAGCGCATCGCCTTCTATCGCCTTCTTGACGAGTTCTTCTGAGCGGGACTCTGGGGTTCGAAATGACCG
ACCAAGCGACGCCCAACCTGCCATCACGAGATTTCGATTCCACCGCCGCCTTCTATGAAAGGTTGGGCTT
CGGAATCGTTTTCCGGGACGCCGGCTGGATGATCCTCCAGCGCGGGGATCTCATGCTGGAGTTCTTCGCC
CACCCCAACTTGTTTATTGCAGCTTATAATGGTTACAAATAAAGCAATAGCATCACAAATTTCACAAATA
AAGCATTTTTTTCACTGCATTCTAGTTGTGGTTTGTCCAAACTCATCAATGTATCTTATCATGTCTGTAT
ACCGTCGACCTCTAGCTAGAGCTTGGCGTAATCATGGTCATAGCTGTTTCCTGTGTGAAATTGTTATCCG
CTCACAATTCCACACAACATACGAGCCGGAAGCATAAAGTGTAAAGCCTGGGGTGCCTAATGAGTGAGCT
AACTCACATTAATTGCGTTGCGCTCACTGCCCGCTTTCCAGTCGGGAAACCTGTCGTGCCAGCTGCATTA
ATGAATCGGCCAACGCGCGGGGAGAGGCGGTTTGCGTATTGGGCGCTCTTCCGCTTCCTCGCTCACTGAC
TCGCTGCGCTCGGTCGTTCGGCTGCGGCGAGCGGTATCAGCTCACTCAAAGGCGGTAATACGGTTATCCA
CAGAATCAGGGGATAACGCAGGAAAGAACATGTGAGCAAAAGGCCAGCAAAAGGCCAGGAACCGTAAAAA
GGCCGCGTTGCTGGCGTTTTTCCATAGGCTCCGCCCCCCTGACGAGCATCACAAAAATCGACGCTCAAGT
CAGAGGTGGCGAAACCCGACAGGACTATAAAGATACCAGGCGTTTCCCCCTGGAAGCTCCCTCGTGCGCT
CTCCTGTTCCGACCCTGCCGCTTACCGGATACCTGTCCGCCTTTCTCCCTTCGGGAAGCGTGGCGCTTTC
TCATAGCTCACGCTGTAGGTATCTCAGTTCGGTGTAGGTCGTTCGCTCCAAGCTGGGCTGTGTGCACGAA
CCCCCCGTTCAGCCCGACCGCTGCGCCTTATCCGGTAACTATCGTCTTGAGTCCAACCCGGTAAGACACG
ACTTATCGCCACTGGCAGCAGCCACTGGTAACAGGATTAGCAGAGCGAGGTATGTAGGCGGTGCTACAGA
GTTCTTGAAGTGGTGGCCTAACTACGGCTACACTAGAAGAACAGTATTTGGTATCTGCGCTCTGCTGAAG
CCAGTTACCTTCGGAAAAAGAGTTGGTAGCTCTTGATCCGGCAAACAAACCACCGCTGGTAGCGGTGGTT
TTTTTGTTTGCAAGCAGCAGATTACGCGCAGAAAAAAAGGATCTCAAGAAGATCCTTTGATCTTTTCTAC
GGGGTCTGACGCTCAGTGGAACGAAAACTCACGTTAAGGGATTTTGGTCATGAGATTATCAAAAAGGATC
TTCACCTAGATCCTTTTAAATTAAAAATGAAGTTTTAAATCAATCTAAAGTATATATGAGTAAACTTGGT
CTGACAGTTACCAATGCTTAATCAGTGAGGCACCTATCTCAGCGATCTGTCTATTTCGTTCATCCATAGT
TGCCTGACTCCCCGTCGTGTAGATAACTACGATACGGGAGGGCTTACCATCTGGCCCCAGTGCTGCAATG
ATACCGCGAGACCCACGCTCACCGGCTCCAGATTTATCAGCAATAAACCAGCCAGCCGGAAGGGCCGAGC
GCAGAAGTGGTCCTGCAACTTTATCCGCCTCCATCCAGTCTATTAATTGTTGCCGGGAAGCTAGAGTAAG
TAGTTCGCCAGTTAATAGTTTGCGCAACGTTGTTGCCATTGCTACAGGCATCGTGGTGTCACGCTCGTCG
TTTGGTATGGCTTCATTCAGCTCCGGTTCCCAACGATCAAGGCGAGTTACATGATCCCCCATGTTGTGCA
AAAAAGCGGTTAGCTCCTTCGGTCCTCCGATCGTTGTCAGAAGTAAGTTGGCCGCAGTGTTATCACTCAT
GGTTATGGCAGCACTGCATAATTCTCTTACTGTCATGCCATCCGTAAGATGCTTTTCTGTGACTGGTGAG
TACTCAACCAAGTCATTCTGAGAATAGTGTATGCGGCGACCGAGTTGCTCTTGCCCGGCGTCAATACGGG
ATAATACCGCGCCACATAGCAGAACTTTAAAAGTGCTCATCATTGGAAAACGTTCTTCGGGGCGAAAACT
CTCAAGGATCTTACCGCTGTTGAGATCCAGTTCGATGTAACCCACTCGTGCACCCAACTGATCTTCAGCA
TCTTTTACTTTCACCAGCGTTTCTGGGTGAGCAAAAACAGGAAGGCAAAATGCCGCAAAAAAGGGAATAA
GGGCGACACGGAAATGTTGAATACTCATACTCTTCCTTTTTCAATATTATTGAAGCATTTATCAGGGTTA
TTGTCTCATGAGCGGATACATATTTGAATGTATTTAGAAAAATAAACAAATAGGGGTTCCGCGCACATTT
CCCCGAAAAGTGCCACCTGACGTC
