>Addgene plasmid #178400 | pOME0176 | depositor partial sequence | sequence record 346460 | Insert
GTCGACGGTACCGCCACCATGCGCGCTTCAAAGAGCGACCGTTTTCTCATGTCCTCCTGGGTCAAGCTGT
TGTTTGTGGCTGTAATTATGTACATTTGCTCTGCAGTCGTGCCCATGGCCGCCACGTACGAGGGCCTTGG
TTTCCCCTGCTACTTCAACAATCTGGTAAACTACAGCGCGCTAAACCTCACGGTGCGCAACTCAGCGAAG
CACCTCACCCCGACCCTGTTTTTAGAGAAACCAGAGATGCTGGTGTACATATTCTGGACTTTTATCGTGG
ACGGCATTGCCATAGTATACTACTGTCTCGCGGCGGTGGCCGTATATCGGGCCAAGCATGTTCACGCCAC
TACCATGATGAGCATGCAATCCTGGATAGCGCTACTTGGATCACATAGCGTGCTTTATGTCGCCATCTTA
AGGATGTGGAGCATGCAACTGTTTATCCATGTTCTGTCATATAAACACGTACTTATGGCAGCCTTTGTCT
ACTGCATTCATTTTTGCATATCCTTTGCCCACATCCAGTCACTGATAACATGTAACTCCGCCCAGTGGGA
AATACCTCTCCTGGAACAGCACGTACCTGATAATACCATGATGGAGTCACTGCTGACTCGGTGGAAACCG
GTCTGCGTCAACCTGTACCTATCAACAACCGCCTTGGAAATGCTGCTGTTTTCATTGAGCACCATGATGG
CCGTTGGTAACAGCTTTTACGTGCTCGTGTCAGACGCCATTTTTGGTGCGGTGAACATGTTCCTAGCCTT
GACGGTCGTGTGGTACATAAACACGGAATTTTTCCTGGTAAAGTTTATGAGACGGCAGGTAGGCTTTTAC
GTGGGAGTATTCGTGGGTTATCTGATTCTACTGCTGCCTGTCATCAGGTATGAAAACGCGTTCGTGCAGG
CTAATCTCCACTACATAGTGGCTATCAATATCTCCTGTATCCCTATACTGTGCATCCTAGCCATCGTTAT
ACGCGTTATAAGGAGCGACTGGGGACTCTGTACGCCGAGTGCGGCATACATGCCTCTGGCGACGTCGGCG
CCGACGGTCGATAGAACTCCGACTGTTCACCAGAAACCGCCGCCCCTCCCAGCAAAGACCAGAGCCCGCG
CCAAAGTGAAGGACATCTCGACGCCCGCCCCGAGGACCCAATACCAGTCCGACCATGAAAGTGACAGTGA
AATCGACGAAACGCAAATGATATTCATTTAGATGGAGTACGCGTCTGACCAGCTTCTGCCTCGTGACATG
CAAATTTTATTTCCCACGATCTATTGTAGATTGAACGCCATCAACTACTGTCAGTATTTAAAAACCTTTC
TCGTCCAGCGGGCACAGCCTGCAGCCTGCGATCATACTCTGGTGTTGGAGAGCAAGGTGGACACGGTAAG
GCAGGTCCTGCGCAAGATCGTGAGCACGGACGCCGTATTCTCCGAGGCGCGGGCACGGCCCGACTACAAA
GACCATGACGGTGATTATAAAGATCATGATATCGATTACAAGGATGACGATGACAAGTAGTAACTCGAGG
CGGCCGC
