>Addgene plasmid #178400 | pOME0176 | depositor partial sequence | sequence record 346461 | Backbone
GACGGATCGGGAGATCTCCCGATCCCCTATGGTGCACTCTCAGTACAATCTGCTCTGATGCCGCATAGTT
AAGCCAGTATCTGCTCCCTGCTTGTGTGTTGGAGGTCGCTGAGTAGTGCGCGAGCAAAATTTAAGCTACA
ACAAGGCAAGGCTTGACCGACAATTGCATGAAGAATCTGCTTAGGGTTAGGCGTTTTGCGCTGCTTCGCG
ATGTACGGGCCAGATATACGCGTTGACATTGATTATTGACTAGTTATTAATAGTAATCAATTACGGGGTC
ATTAGTTCATAGCCCATATATGGAGTTCCGCGTTACATAACTTACGGTAAATGGCCCGCCTGGCTGACCG
CCCAACGACCCCCGCCCATTGACGTCAATAATGACGTATGTTCCCATAGTAACGCCAATAGGGACTTTCC
ATTGACGTCAATGGGTGGAGTATTTACGGTAAACTGCCCACTTGGCAGTACATCAAGTGTATCATATGCC
AAGTACGCCCCCTATTGACGTCAATGACGGTAAATGGCCCGCCTGGCATTATGCCCAGTACATGACCTTA
TGGGACTTTCCTACTTGGCAGTACATCTACGTATTAGTCATCGCTATTACCATGGTGATGCGGTTTTGGC
AGTACATCAATGGGCGTGGATAGCGGTTTGACTCACGGGGATTTCCAAGTCTCCACCCCATTGACGTCAA
TGGGAGTTTGTTTTGGCACCAAAATCAACGGGACTTTCCAAAATGTCGTAACAACTCCGCCCCATTGACG
CAAATGGGCGGTAGGCGTGTACGGTGGGAGGTCTATATAAGCAGAGCTCTCTGGCTAACTAGAGAACCCA
CTGCTTACTGGCTTATCGAAATTAATACGACTCACTATAGGGAGACCCAAGCTGGCTAGTTAAGCTTGAT
CAAACAAGTTTGTACAAAAAAGCTGAACGAGAAACGTAAAATGATATAAATATCAATATATTAAATTAGA
TTTTGCATAAAAAACAGACTACATAATACTGTAAAACACAACATATCCAGTCACTATGGCGGCCGCATTA
GGCACCCCAGGCTTTACACTTTATGCTTCCGGCTCGTATAATGTGTGGATTTTGAGTTAGGATCCGTCGA
GATTTTCAGGAGCTAAGGAAGCTAAAATGGAGAAAAAAATCACTGGATATACCACCGTTGATATATCCCA
ATGGCATCGTAAAGAACATTTTGAGGCATTTCAGTCAGTTGCTCAATGTACCTATAACCAGACCGTTCAG
CTGGATATTACGGCCTTTTTAAAGACCGTAAAGAAAAATAAGCACAAGTTTTATCCGGCCTTTATTCACA
TTCTTGCCCGCCTGATGAATGCTCATCCGGAATTCCGTATGGCAATGAAAGACGGTGAGCTGGTGATATG
GGATAGTGTTCACCCTTGTTACACCGTTTTCCATGAGCAAACTGAAACGTTTTCATCGCTCTGGAGTGAA
TACCACGACGATTTCCGGCAGTTTCTACACATATATTCGCAAGATGTGGCGTGTTACGGTGAAAACCTGG
CCTATTTCCCTAAAGGGTTTATTGAGAATATGTTTTTCGTCTCAGCCAATCCCTGGGTGAGTTTCACCAG
TTTTGATTTAAACGTGGCCAATATGGACAACTTCTTCGCCCCCGTTTTCACCATGGGCAAATATTATACG
CAAGGCGACAAGGTGCTGATGCCGCTGGCGATTCAGGTTCATCATGCCGTTTGTGATGGCTTCCATGTCG
GCAGAATGCTTAATGAATTACAACAGTACTGCGATGAGTGGCAGGCGGGGCGTAATCTAGAGGATCCGGC
TTACTAAAAGCCAGATAACAGTATGCGTATTTGCGCGCTGATTTTTGCGGTATAAGAATATATACTGATA
TGTATACCCGAAGTATGTCAAAAAGAGGTATGCTATGAAGCAGCGTATTACAGTGACAGTTGACAGCGAC
AGCTATCAGTTGCTCAAGGCATATATGATGTCAATATCTCCGGTCTGGTAAGCACAACCATGCAGAATGA
AGCCCGTCGTCTGCGTGCCGAACGCTGGAAAGCGGAAAATCAGGAAGGGATGGCTGAGGTCGCCCGGTTT
ATTGAAATGAACGGCTCTTTTGCTGACGAGAACAGGGGCTGGTGAAATGCAGTTTAAGGTTTACACCTAT
AAAAGAGAGAGCCGTTATCGTCTGTTTGTGGATGTACAGAGTGATATTATTGACACGCCCGGGCGACGGA
TGGTGATCCCCCTGGCCAGTGCACGTCTGCTGTCAGATAAAGTCCCCCGTGAACTTTACCCGGTGGTGCA
TATCGGGGATGAAAGCTGGCGCATGATGACCACCGATATGGCCAGTGTGCCGGTCTCCGTTATCGGGGAA
GAAGTGGCTGATCTCAGCCACCGCGAAAATGACATCAAAAACGCCATTAACCTGATGTTCTGGGGAATAT
AAATGTCAGGCTCCCTTATACACAGCCAGTCTGCAGGTCGACCATAGTGACTGGATATGTTGTGTTTTAC
AGTATTATGTAGTCTGTTTTTTATGCAAAATCTAATTTAATATATTGATATTTATATCATTTTACGTTTC
TCGTTCAGCTTTCTTGTACAAAGTGGTTCGATCTAGAATGGCTAGCAAAGGAGAAGAACTTTTCACTGGA
GTTGTCCCAATTCTTGTTGAATTAGATGGTGATGTTAATGGGCACAAATTTTCTGTCAGTGGAGAGGGTG
AAGGTGATGCTACATACGGAAAGCTTACCCTTAAATTTATTTGCACTACTGGAAAACTACCTGTTCCATG
GCCAACACTTGTCACTACTTTCTCTTATGGTGTTCAATGCTTTTCCCGTTATCCGGATCATATGAAACGG
CATGACTTTTTCAAGAGTGCCATGCCCGAAGGTTATGTACAGGAACGCACTATATCTTTCAAAGATGACG
GGAACTACAAGACGCGTGCTGAAGTCAAGTTTGAAGGTGATACCCTTGTTAATCGTATCGAGTTAAAAGG
TATTGATTTTAAAGAAGATGGAAACATTCTCGGACACAAACTCGAGTACAACTATAACTCACACAATGTA
TACATCACGGCAGACAAACAAAAGAATGGAATCAAAGCTAACTTCAAAATTCGCCACAACATTGAAGATG
GATCCGTTCAACTAGCAGACCATTATCAACAAAATACTCCAATTGGCGATGGCCCTGTCCTTTTACCAGA
CAACCATTACCTGTCGACACAATCTGCCCTTTCGAAAGATCCCAACGAAAAGCGTGACCACATGGTCCTT
CTTGAGTTTGTAACTGCTGCTGGGATTACACATGGCATGGATGAGCTCTACAAATAATGAATTAAACCCG
CTGATCAGCCTCGACTGTGCCTTCTAGTTGCCAGCCATCTGTTGTTTGCCCCTCCCCCGTGCCTTCCTTG
ACCCTGGAAGGTGCCACTCCCACTGTCCTTTCCTAATAAAATGAGGAAATTGCATCGCATTGTCTGAGTA
GGTGTCATTCTATTCTGGGGGGTGGGGTGGGGCAGGACAGCAAGGGGGAGGATTGGGAAGACAATAGCAG
GCATGCTGGGGATGCGGTGGGCTCTATGGCTTCTGAGGCGGAAAGAACCAGCTGGGGCTCTAGGGGGTAT
CCCC
[124 nt withheld, positions 3645-3768]
C
[91 nt withheld, positions 3770-3860]
A
[49 nt withheld, positions 3862-3910]
CCTTTGACGTTGGAGTCCACGTTCTTT
[37 nt withheld, positions 3938-3974]
ACCCTATCTCGGTCTATTCTTTTGATTTATAAGGGATTTTGCCGATTTCGGCCTATTGGTTAAAAAATGA
GCTGATTTAACAAAAATTTAACGCGAATTAATTCTGTGGAATGTGTGTCAGTTAGGGTGTGGAAAGTCCC
CAGGCTCCCCAGCAGGCAGAAGTATGCAAAGCATGCATCTCAATTAGTCAGCAACCAGGTGTGGAAAGTC
CCCAGGCTCCCCAGCAGGCAGAAGTATGCAAAGCATGCATCTCAATTAGTCAGCAACCATAGTCCCGCCC
CTAACTCCGCCCATCCCGCCCCTAACTCCGCCCAGTTCCGCCCATTCTCCGCCCCATGGCTGACTAATTT
TTTTTATTTATGCAGAGGCCGAGGCCGCCTCTGCCTCTGAGCTATTCCAGAAGTAGTGAGGAGGCTTTTT
TGGAGGCCTAGGCTTTTGCAAAAAGCTCCCGGGAGCTTGTATATCCATTTTCGGATCTGATCAAGAGACA
GGATGAGGATCGTTTCGCATGATTGAACAAGATGGATTGCACGCAGGTTCTCCGGCCGCTTGGGTGGAGA
GGCTATTCGGCTATGACTGGGCACAACAGACAATCGGCTGCTCTGATGCCGCCGTGTTCCGGCTGTCAGC
GCAGGGGCGCCCGGTTCTTTTTGTCAAGACCGACCTGTCCGGTGCCCTGAATGAACTGCAGGACGAGGCA
GCGCGGCTATCGTGGCTGGCCACGACGGGCGTTCCTTGCGCAGCTGTGCTCGACGTTGTCACTGAAGCGG
GAAGGGACTGGCTGCTATTGGGCGAAGTGCCGGGGCAGGATCTCCTGTCATCTCACCTTGCTCCTGCCGA
GAAAGTATCCATCATGGCTGATGCAATGCGGCGGCTGCATACGCTTGATCCGGCTACCTGCCCATTCGAC
CACCAAGCGAAACATCGCATCGAGCGAGCACGTACTCGGATGGAAGCCGGTCTTGTCGATCAGGATGATC
TGGACGAAGAGCATCAGGGGCTCGCGCCAGCCGAACTGTTCGCCAGGCTCAAGGCGCGCATGCCCGACGG
CGAGGATCTCGTCGTGACCCATGGCGATGCCTGCTTGCCGAATATCATGGTGGAAAATGGCCGCTTTTCT
GGATTCATCGACTGTGGCCGGCTGGGTGTGGCGGACCGCTATCAGGACATAGCGTTGGCTACCCGTGATA
TTGCTGAAGAGCTTGGCGGCGAATGGGCTGACCGCTTCCTCGTGCTTTACGGTATCGCCGCTCCCGATTC
GCAGCGCATCGCCTTCTATCGCCTTCTTGACGAGTTCTTCTGAGCGGGACTCTGGGGTTCGCGAAATGAC
CGACCAAGCGACGCCCAACCTGCCATCACGAGATTTCGATTCCACCGCCGCCTTCTATGAAAGGTTGGGC
TTCGGAATCGTTTTCCGGGACGCCGGCTGGATGATCCTCCAGCGCGGGGATCTCATGCTGGAGTTCTTCG
CCCACCCCAACTTGTTTATTGCAGCTTATAATGGTTACAAATAAAGCAATAGCATCACAAATTTCACAAA
TAAAGCATTTTTTTCACTGCATTCTAGTTGTGGTTTGTCCAAACTCATCAATGTATCTTATCATGTCTGT
ATACCGTCGACCTCTAGCTAGAGCTTGGCGTAATCATGGTCATAGCTGTTTCCTGTGTGAAATTGTTATC
CGCTCACAATTCCACACAACATACGAGCCGGAAGCATAAAGTGTAAAGCCTGGGGTGCCTAATGAGTGAG
CTAACTCACATTAATTGCGTTGCGCTCACTGCCCGCTTTCCAGTCGGGAAACCTGTCGTGCCAGCTGCAT
TAATGAATCGGCCAACGCGCGGGGAGAGGCGGTTTGCGTATTGGGCGCTCTTCCGCTTCCTCGCTCACTG
ACTCGCTGCGCTCGGTCGTTCGGCTGCGGCGAGCGGTATCAGCTCACTCAAAGGCGGTAATACGGTTATC
CACAGAATCAGGGGATAACGCAGGAAAGAACATGTGAGCAAAAGGCCAGCAAAAGGCCAGGAACCGTAAA
AAGGCCGCGTTGCTGGCGTTTTTCCATAGGCTCCGCCCCCCTGACGAGCATCACAAAAATCGACGCTCAA
GTCAGAGGTGGCGAAACCCGACAGGACTATAAAGATACCAGGCGTTTCCCCCTGGAAGCTCCCTCGTGCG
CTCTCCTGTTCCGACCCTGCCGCTTACCGGATACCTGTCCGCCTTTCTCCCTTCGGGAAGCGTGGCGCTT
TCTCATAGCTCACGCTGTAGGTATCTCAGTTCGGTGTAGGTCGTTCGCTCCAAGCTGGGCTGTGTGCACG
AACCCCCCGTTCAGCCCGACCGCTGCGCCTTATCCGGTAACTATCGTCTTGAGTCCAACCCGGTAAGACA
CGACTTATCGCCACTGGCAGCAGCCACTGGTAACAGGATTAGCAGAGCGAGGTATGTAGGCGGTGCTACA
GAGTTCTTGAAGTGGTGGCCTAACTACGGCTACACTAGAAGAACAGTATTTGGTATCTGCGCTCTGCTGA
AGCCAGTTACCTTCGGAAAAAGAGTTGGTAGCTCTTGATCCGGCAAACAAACCACCGCTGGTAGCGGTGG
TTTTTTTGTTTGCAAGCAGCAGATTACGCGCAGAAAAAAAGGATCTCAAGAAGATCCTTTGATCTTTTCT
ACGGGGTCTGACGCTCAGTGGAACGAAAACTCACGTTAAGGGATTTTGGTCATGAGATTATCAAAAAGGA
TCTTCACCTAGATCCTTTTAAATTAAAAATGAAGTTTTAAATCAATCTAAAGTATATATGAGTAAACTTG
GTCTGACAGTTACCAATGCTTAATCAGTGAGGCACCTATCTCAGCGATCTGTCTATTTCGTTCATCCATA
GTTGCCTGACTCCCCGTCGTGTAGATAACTACGATACGGGAGGGCTTACCATCTGGCCCCAGTGCTGCAA
TGATACCGCGAGACCCACGCTCACCGGCTCCAGATTTATCAGCAATAAACCAGCCAGCCGGAAGGGCCGA
GCGCAGAAGTGGTCCTGCAACTTTATCCGCCTCCATCCAGTCTATTAATTGTTGCCGGGAAGCTAGAGTA
AGTAGTTCGCCAGTTAATAGTTTGCGCAACGTTGTTGCCATTGCTACAGGCATCGTGGTGTCACGCTCGT
CGTTTGGTATGGCTTCATTCAGCTCCGGTTCCCAACGATCAAGGCGAGTTACATGATCCCCCATGTTGTG
CAAAAAAGCGGTTAGCTCCTTCGGTCCTCCGATCGTTGTCAGAAGTAAGTTGGCCGCAGTGTTATCACTC
ATGGTTATGGCAGCACTGCATAATTCTCTTACTGTCATGCCATCCGTAAGATGCTTTTCTGTGACTGGTG
AGTACTCAACCAAGTCATTCTGAGAATAGTGTATGCGGCGACCGAGTTGCTCTTGCCCGGCGTCAATACG
GGATAATACCGCGCCACATAGCAGAACTTTAAAAGTGCTCATCATTGGAAAACGTTCTTCGGGGCGAAAA
CTCTCAAGGATCTTACCGCTGTTGAGATCCAGTTCGATGTAACCCACTCGTGCACCCAACTGATCTTCAG
CATCTTTTACTTTCACCAGCGTTTCTGGGTGAGCAAAAACAGGAAGGCAAAATGCCGCAAAAAAGGGAAT
AAGGGCGACACGGAAATGTTGAATACTCATACTCTTCCTTTTTCAATATTATTGAAGCATTTATCAGGGT
TATTGTCTCATGAGCGGATACATATTTGAATGTATTTAGAAAAATAAACAAATAGGGGTTCCGCGCACAT
TTCCCCGAAAAGTGCCACCTGACGTC
